>Addgene plasmid #43482 | III-AACT | depositor partial sequence | sequence record 58747 | III-AACT sequence 426 bps
CGTCTCGGCTCACCCCAGAGCAGGTCGTGGCAATCGCCTCCAACATTGGCGGGAAACAGGCACTCGAGAC
TGTCCAGCGCCTGCTTCCCGTGCTGTGCCAAGCGCACGGACTCACCCCAGAGCAGGTCGTGGCAATCGCC
TCCAACATTGGCGGGAAACAGGCACTCGAGACTGTCCAGCGCCTGCTTCCCGTGCTGTGCCAAGCGCACG
GCCTCACCCCAGAGCAGGTCGTGGCGATCGCAAGCCACGACGGAGGAAAGCAAGCCTTGGAAACAGTACA
GAGGCTGTTGCCTGTGCTGTGCCAAGCGCACGGATTAACCCCAGAGCAGGTCGTGGCCATTGCCTCGAAT
GGAGGGGGCAAACAGGCGTTGGAAACCGTACAACGATTGCTGCCGGTGCTGTGCCAAGCGCACGGACTCA
GAGACG
