>Addgene plasmid #43482 | III-AACT | addgene partial sequence | sequence record 61542 | M13-F20 5'-TGTAAAACGACGGCCAGT-3'
TTGGGCGAATTGGGCCCTCTAGATGCATGCTCGAGCGGCCGCCAGTGTGATGGATATCTGCAGAATTCGC
CCTTGATGCCGTCCTAGCGCGTCTCGGCTCACCCCAGAGCAGGTCGTGGCAATCGCCTCCAACATTGGCG
GGAAACAGGCACTCGAGACTGTCCAGCGCCTGCTTCCCGTGCTGTGCCAAGCGCACGGACTCACCCCAGA
GCAGGTCGTGGCAATCGCCTCCAACATTGGCGGGAAACAGGCACTCGAGACTGTCCAGCGCCTGCTTCCC
GTGCTGTGCCAAGCGCACGGCCTCACCCCAGAGCAGGTCGTGGCGATCGCAAGCCACGACGGAGGAAAGC
AAGCCTTGGAAACAGTACAGAGGCTGTTGCCTGTGCTGTGCCAAGCGCACGGATTAACCCCAGAGCAGGT
CGTGGCCATTGCCTCGAATGGAGGGGGCAAACAGGCGTTGGAAACCGTACAACGATTGCTGCCGGTGCTG
TGCCAAGCGCACGGACTCAGAGACGTGGGCACAGGAAAGATACTTAAGGGCGAATTCCAGCACACTGGCG
GCCGTTACTAGTGGATCCGAGCTCGGTACCAAGCTTGATGCATAGCTTGAGTATTCTATAGTGTCACCTA
AATAGCTTGGCGTAATCATGGTCATAGCTGTTTCCTGTGTGAAATTGTTATCCGCTCACAATTCCACACA
ACATACGAGCCGGAAGCATAAAGTGTAAAGCCTGGGGTGCCTAATGAGTGAGCTAACTCACATTAATTGC
GTTGCGCTCACTGCCCGCTTTCCAGTCGGGAAACCTGTCGTGCCAGCTGCATTAATGAATCGGCCAACGC
GCGGGGAGAGGCGGTTTGCGTATTGGGCGCTCTTCCGCTTCCTCGCTCACTGACTCGCTGCGCTCGGTCG
TTCGGCTGCGGCGAGCGTNCACTATCAAGCGTATCGTTCCAATCGG
