[The description below was written by a language model from this plasmid's Addgene catalogue record.]
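Description:
III-AACT is a bacterial cloning plasmid built on the commercial pCRII-TOPO backbone (about 4 kb without insert), into which a 426 bp synthetic fragment was introduced by TOPO cloning. It is maintained at high copy in E. coli and can be selected with ampicillin and kanamycin, since the backbone carries both resistance markers. The insert is flanked by the T7 and M13-reverse priming sites of the vector, which are the sites recorded for sequence verification. No feature table accompanies the record, so the positions of the origin, markers and insert boundaries are not given here.

The record does not explain the content of the insert beyond its name, synthetic origin and size. The plasmid was deposited with a TALEN genome-editing system developed for generating human stem cell-based disease models, and the name is consistent with a library component of that system. The Roman numeral plausibly marks a position within an ordered assembly, and AACT plausibly gives the four target DNA bases recognised by a pre-assembled block of TAL effector repeats. A 426 bp insert would fit roughly four repeat units of about 34 codons each plus short flanking sequence, but this reading is an inference rather than something the catalogue fields state. The vector is listed purely as a cloning vector, and the record names no promoter, tag or reporter, so the plasmid is best regarded as a storage and propagation vehicle. The fragment would be taken from it for assembly into a full-length TALEN elsewhere, rather than the plasmid being a functional nuclease construct in its own right.
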