Addgene plasmid #43482: III-AACT
Depositing lab: Chad Cowan & Kiran Musunuru. Depositing organization: Harvard University. Publication: A TALEN Genome-Editing System for Generating Human Stem Cell-Based Disease Models. Ding Q, Lee YK, Schaefer EA, Peters DT, Veres A, Kim K, Kuperwasser N, Motola DL, Meissner TB, Hendriks WT, Trevisan M, Gupta RM, Moisan A, Banks E, Friesen M, Schinzel RT, Xia F, Tang A, Xia Y, Figueroa E, Wann A, Ahfeldt T, Daheron L, Zhang F, Rubin LL, Peng LF, Chung RT, Musunuru K, Cowan CA. Cell Stem Cell. 2012 Dec 12. pii: S1934-5909(12)00645-5. doi: 10.1016/j.stem.2012.11.011. PubMed 23246482.
Backbone
  Vector backbone: pCRII-TOPO
  Backbone manufacturer: Invitrogen
  Backbone size w/o insert (bp): 3973
  Vector type: Bacterial Cloning
Growth in bacteria
  Bacterial resistance: Ampicillin and Kanamycin, 100 & 50 μg/mL
  Growth temperature: 37°C
  Growth strain: Top10
  Copy number: High Copy
Gene/Insert
  Gene/Insert name: III-AACT
  Species: Synthetic
  Insert size (bp): 426
  Cloning method: TOPO Cloning
  Sequencing primers: 5′ T7; 3′ M13-rev
Terms and licenses: Academic/Nonprofit Terms; Industry Terms: Not Available to Industry
How to cite: III-AACT was a gift from Chad Cowan & Kiran Musunuru (Addgene plasmid # 43482 ; http://n2t.net/addgene:43482 ; RRID:Addgene_43482)
